>Addgene plasmid #40365 | pBACgus4x/cdc37/LRRK2 1867-2186_G2019S | depositor full sequence | sequence record 52042 | pBACgus4x/cdc37/LRRK2 1867-2186_G2019S sequence 10230 bps
ATAAATTGCATGACGATTGTCTGGTGGGCCACCTGCTCCATGAGTGCACATTTCTCCTCCACCTCTAGGT
CAATGCACCAAATGACCAGGTAATTGGCTGTCTCCTCGCACACCAGGTGGACGTTGTCTGACAGGTACTT
TTGGCTGTCATCCCAGCGGCGAAGCATGCCAAAGTGCTTGATCTGTTTCTCGTATTTTTCCACGAAGGTC
TTGTGTTTCTGCTCCCTCACCTCCTCTGAGTCCTCCTCCGTCTTCTCGGGCTTGGTATTTACCATGCTCT
TGCTGAAGCCGTCTTTGCTGAGCGTGTCCACGTTCCAGGGCATGCTCTTCTCCTTCTTGCGCATCTCCTC
CAGCTTCTGCTCCCAGCTCCGCTCCTCCTTGCGCAGCTGCTGTGCCTCGGCCTGCAGGCGCTCCAGCTCT
GCCTTGCCGCCCTCGGCCACCTCCAGCTCCTTCAGTTTCCTCTGGCACTCGGCCACCTTGCGCTTGCACT
CGCGGCAGCCCCTGTCCAGTTCCTCCTTCTCCTTCTGGAACTGCTCCATGCGTTCCACCCGGGCCTGATG
CCGCCAGCGGAAGAGACTGGCCGTGTCGATGTTGGGGTGCGTCTCGTCTTCATCATCAGACACCTCAATG
TGGTCCCACACGCTGTAGTCCACCATGGATCTGTGATTGTAAATAAAATGTAATTTACAGTATAGTATTT
TAATTAATATACAAATGATTTGATAATAATTCTTATTTAACTATAATATATTGTGTTGGGTTGAATTAAA
GGTCCCGGCATCCTCAAATGCATAATTTCATAGTCCCCCTTGTTGTAAGTGATGCGTATTTCTGAATCTT
TGTAAAATAGCACACAAGACTCCAACGCGTTTGGCGTTTTATTTTCTTGCTCGACTCTAGTTTATTAGGC
CTCTAGAGATCCGTATTTATAGGTTTTTTTATTACAAAACTGTTACGAAAACAGTAAAATACTTATTTAT
TTGCGAGATGGTTATCATTTTAATTATCTCCATGATCCAATAACCTAGAATAAAGGGCCCGACCTTTAAT
TCAACCCAACACAATATATTATAGTTAAATAAGAATTATTATCAAATCATTTGTATATTAATTAAAATAC
TATACTGTAAATTACATTTTATTTACAATCACAGATCCCCGGGACTAGTAATAAAAGATGTTTATTTTCA
TTAGATGTGTGTGTTGGTTTTTTGTGTCTAGTAATAAAACCTAGAGGATCGATCCCCCGGATCTGATCAT
GGAGATAATTAAAATGATAACCATCTCGCAAATAAATAAGTATTTTACTGTTTTCGTAACAGTTTTGTAA
TAAAAAAACCTATAAATATCGGATCCATGCACCACCATCACCACCATCACCACGAGAACCTTTATTTCCA
AGGAAACATCATGCTCAACAACGATGAGCTCGAATTTGAACAAGCTCCAGAATTCCTGCTCGGCGACGGC
TCTTTCGGCTCCGTATACCGTGCTGCTTATGAAGGCGAAGAAGTCGCCGTAAAGATCTTCAACAAGCACA
CCTCGCTCCGTCTGCTCCGTCAGGAACTGGTCGTTCTGTGTCATCTGCACCATCCGAGCCTCATCTCCCT
GCTGGCCGCTGGCATCCGTCCTCGTATGCTGGTGATGGAGCTGGCATCCAAGGGCTCTCTCGACCGCCTG
CTGCAGCAGGACAAGGCTTCTCTGACCCGTACTCTGCAGCATCGTATCGCTCTGCATGTAGCTGACGGCC
TGCGTTATCTTCATTCTGCAATGATCATTTATCGCGACCTGAAACCTCATAATGTACTGCTGTTTACTCT
GTACCCGAACGCTGCCATCATCGCTAAGATTGCAGACTATTCCATTGCGCAGTACTGCTGCCGCATGGGC
ATTAAAACAAGCGAAGGTACGCCGGGTTTCCGTGCTCCAGAAGTGGCTCGTGGCAACGTTATTTACAACC
AGCAAGCTGACGTTTACTCGTTCGGTCTGCTCCTGTACGATATCCTGACTACCGGCGGCCGTATCGTAGA
AGGTCTGAAGTTCCCTAACGAATTCGACGAACTGGAAATCCAGGGCAAGCTGCCAGACCCGGTTAAAGAA
TACGGTTGCGCTCCGTGGCCGATGGTAGAGAAGCTCATCAAACAGTGCCTTAAAGAAAACCCTCAGGAAC
GTCCAACCTCTGCTCAAGTGTTCGACATCCTTAACAGCGCTGAACTCGTCTGTCTGACTCGCCGTATTCT
CCTGCCTAAGAATGTTATCGTGGAATGTATGGTTGCTACTCACCATAACTCTCGCAACGCTTCCATCTGG
CTCGGCTGTGGCCACACTGACCGTGGTCAGCTCAGCTTCCTGGACCTGAACACTTGATAAGCTTGCGGCC
GCACTCGAGCACCACCACCACCACCACTAACCTAGGTAGCTGAGCGCATGCAAGCTGATCCGGGTTATTA
GTACATTTATTAAGCGCTAGATTCTGTGCGTTGTTGATTTACAGACAATTGTTGTACGTATTTTAATAAT
TCATTAAATTTATAATCTTTAGGGTGGTATGTTAGAGCGAAAATCAAATGATTTTCAGCGTCTTTATATC
TGAATTTAAATATTAAATCCTCAATAGATTTGTAAAATAGGTTTCGATTAGTTTCAAACAAGGGTTGTTT
TTCCGAACCGATGGCTGGACTATCTAATGGATTTTCGCTCAACGCCACAAAACTTGCCAAATCTTGTAGC
AGCAATCTAGCTTTGTCGATATTCGTTTGTGTTTTGTTTTGTAATAAAGGTTCGACGTCGTTCAAAATAT
TATGCGCTTTTGTATTTCTTTCATCACTGTCGTTAGTGTACAATTGACTCGACGTAAACACGTTAAATAG
AGCTTGGACATATTTAACATCGGGCGTGTTAGCTTTATTAGGCCGATTATCGTCGTCGTCCCAACCCTCG
TCGTTAGAAGTTGCTTCCGAAGACGATTTTGCCATAGCCACACGACGCCTATTAATTGTGTCGGCTAACA
CGTCCGCGATCAAATTTGTAGTTGAGCTTTTTGGAATTATTTCTGATTGCGGGCGTTTTTGGGCGGGTTT
CAATCTAACTGTGCCCGATTTTAATTCAGACAACACGTTAGAAAGCGATGGTGCAGGCGGTGGTAACATT
TCAGACGGCAAATCTACTAATGGCGGCGGTGGTGGAGCTGATGATAAATCTACCATCGGTGGAGGCGCAG
GCGGGGCTGGCGGCGGAGGCGGAGGCGGAGGTGGTGGCGGTGATGCAGACGGCGGTTTAGGCTCAAATGT
CTCTTTAGGCAACACAGTCGGCACCTCAACTATTGTACTGGTTTCGGGCGCCGTTTTTGGTTTGACCGGT
CTGAGACGAGTGCGATTTTTTTCGTTTCTAATAGCTTCCAACAATTGTTGTCTGTCGTCTAAAGGTGCAG
CGGGTTGAGGTTCCGTCGGCATTGGTGGAGCGGGCGGCAATTCAGACATCGATGGTGGTGGTGGTGGTGG
AGGCGCTGGAATGTTAGGCACGGGAGAAGGTGGTGGCGGCGGTGCCGCCGGTATAATTTGTTCTGGTTTA
GTTTGTTCGCGCACGATTGTGGGCACCGGCGCAGGCGCCGCTGGCTGCACAACGGAAGGTCGTCTGCTTC
GAGGCAGCGCTTGGGGTGGTGGCAATTCAATATTATAATTGGAATACAAATCGTAAAAATCTGCTATAAG
CATTGTAATTTCGCTATCGTTTACCGTGCCGATATTTAACAACCGCTCAATGTAAGCAATTGTATTGTAA
AGAGATTGTCTCAAGCTCGGATCGATCCCGCACGCCGATAACAAGCCTTTTCATTTTTACTACAGCATTG
TAGTGGCGAGACACTTCGCTGTCGTCGAGGTTTAAACGCTTCCTCGCTCACTGACTCGCTGCGCTCGGTC
GTTCGGCTGCGGCGAGCGGTATCAGCTCACTCAAAGGCGGTAATACGGTTATCCACAGAATCAGGGGATA
ACGCAGGAAAGAACATGTGAGCAAAAGGCCAGCAAAAGGCCAGGAACCGTAAAAAGGCCGCGTTGCTGGC
GTTTTTCCATAGGCTCCGCCCCCCTGACGAGCATCACAAAAATCGACGCTCAAGTCAGAGGTGGCGAAAC
CCGACAGGACTATAAAGATACCAGGCGTTTCCCCCTGGAAGCTCCCTCGTGCGCTCTCCTGTTCCGACCC
TGCCGCTTACCGGATACCTGTCCGCCTTTCTCCCTTCGGGAAGCGTGGCGCTTTCTCATAGCTCACGCTG
TAGGTATCTCAGTTCGGTGTAGGTCGTTCGCTCCAAGCTGGGCTGTGTGCACGAACCCCCCGTTCAGCCC
GACCGCTGCGCCTTATCCGGTAACTATCGTCTTGAGTCCAACCCGGTAAGACACGACTTATCGCCACTGG
CAGCAGCCACTGGTAACAGGATTAGCAGAGCGAGGTATGTAGGCGGTGCTACAGAGTTCTTGAAGTGGTG
GCCTAACTACGGCTACACTAGAAGGACAGTATTTGGTATCTGCGCTCTGCTGAAGCCAGTTACCTTCGGA
AAAAGAGTTGGTAGCTCTTGATCCGGCAAACAAACCACCGCTGGTAGCGGTGGTTTTTTTGTTTGCAAGC
AGCAGATTACGCGCAGAAAAAAAGGATCTCAAGAAGATCCTTTGATCTTTTCTACGGGGTCTGACGCTCA
GTGGAACGAAAACTCACGTTAAGGGATTTTGGTCATGAGATTATCAAAAAGGATCTTCACCTAGATCCTT
TTAAATTAAAAATGAAGTTTTAAATCAATCTAAAGTATATATGAGTAAACTTGGTCTGACAGTTACCAAT
GCTTAATCAGTGAGGCACCTATCTCAGCGATCTGTCTATTTCGTTCATCCATAGTTGCCTGACTCCCCGT
CGTGTAGATAACTACGATACGGGAGGGCTTACCATCTGGCCCCAGTGCTGCAATGATACCGCGAGACCCA
CGCTCACCGGCTCCAGATTTATCAGCAATAAACCAGCCAGCCGGAAGGGCCGAGCGCAGAAGTGGTCCTG
CAACTTTATCCGCCTCCATCCAGTCTATTAATTGTTGCCGGGAAGCTAGAGTAAGTAGTTCGCCAGTTAA
TAGTTTGCGCAACGTTGTTGCCATTGCTACAGGCATCGTGGTGTCACGCTCGTCGTTTGGTATGGCTTCA
TTCAGCTCCGGTTCCCAACGATCAAGGCGAGTTACATGATCCCCCATGTTGTGCAAAAAAGCGGTTAGCT
CCTTCGGTCCTCCGATCGTTGTCAGAAGTAAGTTGGCCGCAGTGTTATCACTCATGGTTATGGCAGCACT
GCATAATTCTCTTACTGTCATGCCATCCGTAAGATGCTTTTCTGTGACTGGTGAGTACTCAACCAAGTCA
TTCTGAGAATAGTGTATGCGGCGACCGAGTTGCTCTTGCCCGGCGTCAATACGGGATAATACCGCGCCAC
ATAGCAGAACTTTAAAAGTGCTCATCATTGGAAAACGTTCTTCGGGGCGAAAACTCTCAAGGATCTTACC
GCTGTTGAGATCCAGTTCGATGTAACCCACTCGTGCACCCAACTGATCTTCAGCATCTTTTACTTTCACC
AGCGTTTCTGGGTGAGCAAAAACAGGAAGGCAAAATGCCGCAAAAAAGGGAATAAGGGCGACACGGAAAT
GTTGAATACTCATACTCTTCCTTTTTCAATATTATTGAAGCATTTATCAGGGTTATTGTCTCATGAGCGG
ATACATATTTGAATGTATTTAGAAAAATAAACAAATAGGGGTTCCGCGCACATTTCCCCGAAAAGTGCCA
CCTG
[124 nt withheld, positions 5815-5938]
C
[91 nt withheld, positions 5940-6030]
A
[49 nt withheld, positions 6032-6080]
CCTTTGACGTTGGAGTCCACGTTCTTT
[37 nt withheld, positions 6108-6144]
ACCCTATCTCGGTCTATTCTTTTGATTTATAAGGGATTTTGCCGATTTCGGCCTATTGGTTAAAAAATGA
GCTGATTTAACAAAAATTTAACGCGAATTTTAACAAAATATTAACGTTTACAATTTCCCATTCGCCATTC
AGGCTGCGCAACTGTTGGGAAGGGCGATCGGTGCGGGCCTCTTCGCTATTACGCCAGGAACGGCTCCGCC
CACTATTAATGAAATTAAAAATTCCAATTTTAAAAAACGCAGCAAGAGAAACATTTGTATGAAAGAATGC
GTAGAAGGAAAGAAAAATGTCGTCGACATGCTGAACAACAAGATTAATATGCCTCCGTGTATAAAAAAAA
TATTGAACGATTTGAAAGAAAACAATGTACCGCGCGGCGGTATGTACAGGAAGAGGTTTATACTAAACTG
TTACATTGCAAACGTGGTTTCGTGTGCCAAGTGTGAAAACCGATGTTTAATCAAGGCTCTGACGCATTTC
TACAACCACGACTCCAAGTGTGTGGGTGAAGTCATGCATCTTTTAATCAAATCCCAAGATGTGTATAAAC
CACCAAACTGCCAAAAAATGAAAACTGTCGACAAGCTCTGTCCGTTTGCTGGCAACTGCAAGGGTCTCAA
TCCTATTTGTAATTATTGAATAATAAAACAATTATAAATGCTAAATTTGTTTTTTATTAACGATACAAAC
CAAACGCAACAAGAACATTTGTAGTATTATCTATAATTGAAAACGCGTAGTTATAATCGCTGAGGTAATA
TTTAAAATCATTTTCAAATGATTCACAGTTAATTTGCGACAATATAATTTTATTTTCACATAAACTAGAC
GCCTTGTCGTCTTCTTCTTCGTATTCCTTCTCTTTTTCATTTTTCTCTTCATAAAAATTAACATAGTTAT
TATCGTATCCATATATGTATCTATCGTATAGAGTAAATTTTTTGTTGTCATAAATATATATGTCTTTTTT
AATGGGGTGTATAGTACCGCTGCGCATAGTTTTTCTGTAATTTACAACAGTGCTATTTTCTGGTAGTTCT
TCGGAGTGTGTTGCTTTAATTATTAAATTTATATAATCAATGAATTTGGGATCGTCGGTTTTGTACAATA
TGTTGCCGGCATAGTACGCAGCTTCTTCTAGTTCAATTACACCATTTTTTAGCAGCACCGGATTAACATA
ACTTTCCAAAATGTTGTACGAACCGTTAAACAAAAACAGTTCACCTCCCTTTTCTATACTATTGTCTGCG
AGCAGTTGTTTGTTGTTAAAAATAACAGCCATTGTAATGAGACGCACAAACTAATATCACAAACTGGAAA
TGTCTATCAATATATAGTTGCTGATCAGATCCTCATTGTTTGCCTCCCTGCTGCGGTTTTTCACCGAAGT
TCATGCCAGTCCAGCGTTTTTGCAGCAGAAAAGCCGCCGACTTCGGTTTGCGGTCGCGAGTGAAGATCCC
TTTCTTGTTACCGCCAACGCGCAATATGCCTTGCGAGGTCGCAAAATCGGCGAAATTCCATACCTGTTCA
CCGACGACGGCGCTGACGCGATCAAAGACGCGGTGATACATATCCAGCCATGCACACTGATACTCTTCAC
TCCACATGTCGGTGTACATTGAGTGCAGCCCGGCTAACGTATCCACGCCGTATTCGGTGATGATAATCGG
CTGATGCAGTTTCTCCTGCCAGGCCAGAAGTTCTTTTTCCAGTACCTTCTCTGCCGTTTCCAAATCGCCG
CTTTGGACATACCATCCGTAATAACGGTTCAGGCACAGCACATCAAAGAGATCGCTGATGGTATCGGTGT
GAGCGTCGCAGAACATTACATTGACGCAGGTGATCGGACGCGTCGGGTCGAGTTTACGCGTTGCTTCCGC
CAGTGGCGCGAAATATTCCCGTGCACCTTGCGGACGGGTATCCGGTTCGTTGGCAATACTCCACATCACC
ACGCTTGGGTGGTTTTTGTCACGCGCTATCAGCTCTTTAATCGCCTGTAAGTGCGCTTGCTGAGTTTCCC
CGTTGACTGCCTCTTCGCTGTACAGTTCTTTCGGCTTGTTGCCCGCTTCGAAACCAATGCCTAAAGAGAG
CGAAAAGCCGACAGCAGCAGTTTCATCAATCACCACGATGCCATGTTCATCTGCCCAGTCGAGCATCTCT
TCAGCGTAAGGGTAATGCGAGGTACGGTAGGAGTTGGCCCCAATCCAGTCCATTAATGCGTGGTCGTGCA
CCATCAGCACGTTATCGAATCCTTTGCCACGTAAGTCCGCATCTTCATGACGACCAAAGCCAGTAAAGTA
GAACGGTTTGTGGTTAATCAGGAACTGTTGGCCCTTCACTGCCACTGACCGGATGCCGACGCGAAGCGGG
TAGATATCACACTCTGTCTGGCTTTTGGCTGTGACGCACAGTTCATAGAGATAACCTTCACCCGGTTGCC
AGAGGTGCGGATTCACCACTTGCAAAGTCCCGCTAGTGCCTTGTCCAGTTGCAACCACCTGTTGATCCGC
ATCACGCAGTTCAACGCTGACATCACCATTGGCCACCACCTGCCAGTCAACAGACGCGTGGTTACAGTCT
TGCGCGACATGCGTCACCACGGTGATATCGTCCACCCAGGTGTTCGGCGTGGTGTAGAGCATTACGCTGC
GATGGATTCCGGCATAGTTAAAGAAATCATGGAAGTAAGACTGCTTTTTCTTGCCGTTTTCGTCGGTAAT
CACCATTCCCGGCGGGATAGTCTGCCAGTTCAGTTCGTTGTTCACACAAACGGTGATACGTACACTTTTC
CCGGCAATAACATACGGCGTGACATCGGCTTCAAATGGCGTATAGCCGCCCTGATGCTCCATCACTTCCT
GATTATTGACCCACACTTTGCCGTAATGAGTGACCGCATCGAAACGCAGCACGATACGCTGGCCTGCCCA
ACCTTTCGGTATAAAGACTTCGCGCTGATACCAGACGTTGCCCGCATAATTACGAATATCTGCATCGGCG
AACTGATCGTTAAAACTGCCTGGCACAGCAATTGCCCGGCTTTCTTGTAACGCGCTTTCCCACCAACGCT
GATCAATTCCACAGTTTTCGCGATCCAGACTGAATGCCCACAGGCCGTCGAGTTTTTTGATTTCACGGGT
TGGGGTTTCTACAGGACGGACCATATTTATAGGTGTAATTTATGTAGCTGTAATTTTTACCTTATTAATA
TTTTTTACGCTTTGCATTCGACGACTGAACTCCCAAATATATGTTTAACTCGTCTTGGTCGTTTGAATTT
TTGTTGCTGTGTTTCCTAATATTTTCCATCACCTTAAATATGTTATTGTAATCCTCAATGTTGAACTTGC
AATTGGACACGGCATAGTTTTCCATAGTCGTGTAAAACATGGTATTGGCTGCATTGTAATACATCCGACT
GAGCGGGTACGGATCTATGTGTTTGAGCAGCCTGTTCAAAAACTCTGCATCGTCGCAAAACGGAATTTCG
TCGACAGATCGTAACCACACAAAAAACCAACACACAGTTCTAATGAAAATAAAGAACTTTTATTATCCTC
AGGTCTAGCTGGAATTCTTATCAGGTTTCAGGCTCGGGCACACTGACATCCTTCTCATCGCCCGTCTTGG
GAACAGCTTCCAGTAATGGGTCCCCAGGACCTGCCTCCTCTCCCTCCTTGGCCTCGCTGGCCTTAGAGTT
GGGGACCCAGAGGCCAGAGTCAATGCAGCGCTGCATGTGGTACTTTGCGTCGGTGGGGTCCATCTTGCTG
ATGGCGTCCTGCAGCATCTGCACGTCCTTCACATCGAAGCACTTCTGGAGTTCCTCAGGGAGGGACTCGT
AGACCTCGACGGGGTCCAGGCCGCCGGGGCCGAGCCGCTTCTTGCGCTCCTCCTCCTCGTACTCCTTCAT
GGCCTTCTCGATGCGCAGCTTGGCACGGCCCCGCACACGCTCCTTGAAGGCTTCCAGCTCGTCGTTGAAG
CCCTCCATGTACTGGCGATCGGCTGTCTTAATCTTAGTGAAGAACTGCCGGAAGCAGGCCCGGGGGTCCA
CCTTTAGGCTCTTGGCCAGCTCCAGG
Features (pLannotate 1.2.2; 21 found; start..end, strand, type, name):
    665..774     -  promoter       p10 promoter: baculovirus promoter for expression in insect cells
    764..871     -  CDS            P26 (fragment): POXIN_NPVOP - Protein inferred from homology: Swiss-Prot protein existence level 3. Nuclease that cleaves host 2',3'-cGAMP. From Orgyia pseudotsugata multicapsid polyhedrosis virus (OpMNPV).
    925..1016    -  promoter       polyhedrin promoter: polh from Autographa californica; promoter for the baculovirus polyhedrin gene
   1041..1150    +  promoter       p10 promoter: baculovirus promoter for expression in insect cells
   1170..1217    +  polyA_signal   poly(A) signal: synthetic polyadenylation signal
   1256..1347    +  promoter       polyhedrin promoter: polh from Autographa californica; promoter for the baculovirus polyhedrin gene
   1405..2364    +  CDS            LRRK2 (fragment): LRRK2_HUMAN - Also known as PARK8. Experimental evidence at protein level: Swiss-Prot protein existence level 1. Serine/threonine-protein kinase which phosphorylates a broad range of proteins involved in multiple processes such as neuronal plasticity, autophagy, and vesicle trafficking (PubMed:20949042, PubMed:22012985, PubMed:26824392, PubMed:29125462, PubMed:28720718, PubMed:29127255, PubMed:30398148, PubMed:29212815, PubMed:30635421, PubMed:21850687, PubMed:23395371, PubMed:17114044, PubMed:24687852, PubMed:26014385, PubMed:25201882). Is a key regulator of RAB GTPases by regulating the GTP/
   2390..2407    +  CDS            9xHis (fragment): 9xHis affinity tag
   2444..3801    +  misc_recomb    baculovirus recombination region (ORF1629): contains part of ORF1629
   3799..3876    -  CDS            P61 (fragment): P78_NPVAC - Experimental evidence at protein level: Swiss-Prot protein existence level 1. Plays a role in the transport of the nucleocapsids from the cytoplasm toward the host nucleus together with the host actin- polymerizing Arp2/3 complex. From Autographa californica nuclear polyhedrosis virus (AcMNPV).
   4064..4652    -  rep_origin     ori: high-copy-number ColE1/pMB1/pBR322/pUC origin of replication
   4823..5683    -  CDS            AmpR: β-lactamase; bla; confers resistance to ampicillin, carbenicillin, and related antibiotics
   5684..5788    -  promoter       AmpR promoter: bla
   5815..6270    +  rep_origin     f1 ori (sequence partly withheld): f1 bacteriophage origin of replication; arrow indicates direction of (+) strand synthesis
   6275..6341    -  CDS            lacZα (fragment): LacZα fragment of β-galactosidase; lacZ fragment
   6669..6793    +  CDS            lef2: baculovirus late expression factor 2
   6831..7436    +  CDS            ORF603: baculovirus ORF603 protein
   7507..9312    -  CDS            GUS: β-glucuronidase; uidA (or gusA) from E. coli
   9327..9642    -  promoter       p6.9 promoter: Autographa californica p6.9; baculovirus late basic protein promoter
   9660..9708    -  polyA_signal   poly(A) signal: synthetic polyadenylation signal
   9753..656     -  CDS            CDC37 (across the origin): CDC37_HUMAN - Also known as CDC37A. Experimental evidence at protein level: Swiss-Prot protein existence level 1. Co-chaperone that binds to numerous kinases and promotes their interaction with the Hsp90 complex, resulting in stabilization and promotion of their activity (PubMed:8666233). Inhibits HSP90AA1 ATPase activity (PubMed:23569206). From Homo sapiens (Human).
