[The description below was written by a language model from this plasmid's Addgene catalogue record and pLannotate feature annotations shown in this document.]
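Description:
pBACgus4x/cdc37/LRRK2 1867-2186_G2019S is a baculovirus transfer plasmid built on a cdc37-modified version of the Novagen pBACgus4x multi-promoter backbone. It is intended for making recombinant baculovirus for protein expression in insect cells. In E. coli it is maintained at high copy through a ColE1/pUC-type origin and selected with ampicillin (AmpR, β-lactamase). An f1 origin is also present. The expression region is flanked by baculoviral sequences, lef2/ORF603 on one side and part of ORF1629 on the other, which provide the homology for recombination into the viral genome at the polyhedrin locus. A β-glucuronidase (GUS) gene under the late p6.9 promoter lies within this region and serves as a visual reporter for identifying recombinant virus.

The backbone carries two polyhedrin and two p10 promoters arranged in divergent pairs. One forward polyhedrin (polH) promoter drives a fragment of human LRRK2 covering residues 1867–2186. This 960-nt coding feature corresponds to the kinase domain region and carries the Parkinson's disease-associated G2019S substitution. The catalogue lists an N-terminal His tag with a TEV protease site for affinity purification and tag removal. The feature table does not annotate that tag, but it detects a short His-tag fragment downstream of the insert, probably vector-derived; the record does not show whether it is translated in frame. On the opposite strand, human CDC37 sits immediately downstream of a reverse-oriented p10 promoter and ends at a synthetic poly(A) signal. CDC37 is a co-chaperone that recruits kinases to Hsp90, so its co-expression presumably aims to improve folding and stability of the LRRK2 fragment. The design suits production of recombinant mutant LRRK2 kinase domain, although the record does not state a specific purpose.
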