Addgene plasmid #40365: pBACgus4x/cdc37/LRRK2 1867-2186_G2019S
Depositing lab: Michael J Fox Foundation MJFF. Depositing organization: Michael J Fox Foundation.
Backbone
  Vector backbone: pBACgus4x/cdc37
  Backbone manufacturer: Novagen
  Vector type: Baculovirus
Growth in bacteria
  Bacterial resistance: Ampicillin, 100 μg/mL
  Growth temperature: 37°C
  Growth strain: Top10
  Copy number: High Copy
Gene/Insert
  Gene/Insert name: LRRK2
  Species: H. sapiens (human)
  Mutation: aa1867-2186, G2019S
  Entrez Gene: LRRK2 (a.k.a. AURA17, DARDARIN, PARK8, RIPK7, ROCO2)
  Promoter: polH
  Tag / fusion protein: HisTev (N terminal on insert)
  Cloning method: Restriction Enzyme; 5′ cloning site BamHI (destroyed during cloning); 3′ cloning site HindIII (destroyed during cloning)
  Sequencing primers: 5′ DSP2466For:GAATTTCGTCGACAGATC; 3′ DSP2466Rev:AATAACCCGGATCAGCTT
Terms and licenses: Academic/Nonprofit Terms; Industry Terms
Depositor comments: Co-expresses cdc37
How to cite: pBACgus4x/cdc37/LRRK2 1867-2186_G2019S was a gift from Michael J Fox Foundation MJFF (Addgene plasmid # 40365 ; http://n2t.net/addgene:40365 ; RRID:Addgene_40365)
