>Addgene plasmid #40365 | pBACgus4x/cdc37/LRRK2 1867-2186_G2019S | addgene partial sequence | sequence record 52939 | DSP2466Rev 5'-AATAACCCGGATCAGCTT-3'
GTGGTGGTGGTGGTGCTCGAGTGCGGCCGCAAGCTTATCAAGTGTTCAGGTCCAGGAAGCTGAGCTGACC
ACGGTCAGTGTGGCCACAGCCGAGCCAGATGGAAGCGTTGCGAGAGTTATGGTGAGTAGCAACCATACAT
TCCACGATAACATTCTTAGGCAGGAGAATACGGCGAGTCAGACAGACGAGTTCAGCGCTGTTAAGGATGT
CGAACACTTGAGCAGAGGTTGGACGTTCCTGAGGGTTTTCTTTAAGGCACTGTTTGATGAGCTTCTCTAC
CATCGGCCACGGAGCGCAACCGTATTCTTTAACCGGGTCTGGCAGCTTGCCCTGGATTTCCAGTTCGTCG
AATTCGTTAGGGAACTTCAGACCTTCTACGATACGGCCGCCGGTAGTCAGGATATCGTACAGGAGCAGAC
CGAACGAGTAAACGTCAGCTTGCTGGTTGTAAATAACGTTGCCACGAGCCACTTCTGGAGCACGGAAACC
CGGCGTACCTTCGCTTGTTTTAATGCCCATGCGGCAGCAGTACTGCGCAATGGAATAGTCTGCAATCTTA
GCGATGATGGCAGCGTTCGGGTACAGAGTAAACAGCAGTACATTATGAGGTTTCAGGTCGCGATAAATGA
TCATTGCAGAATGAAGATAACGCAGGCCGTCAGCTACATGCAGAGCGATACGATGCTGCAGAGTACGGGT
CAGAGAAGCCTTGTCCTGCTGCAGCAGGCGGTCGAGAGAGCCCTTGGATGCCAGCTCCATCACCAGCATA
CGAGGACGGATGCCAGCGGCCAGCAGGGAGATGAGGCTCGGATGGTGCAGATGACACAGAACGACCAGTT
CCTGACGGAGCAGACGGAGCGAGGTGTGCTTGTTGAAGATCTTTACGGCGACTTCTTCGCCTTCATAAGC
AGCACGGTATACGGAGCCGAAAGAGCCGTCGCCGAGCAGGAATTCTGGAGCTTGTTCAAATTCGAGCTCA
TC
