>Addgene plasmid #40365 | pBACgus4x/cdc37/LRRK2 1867-2186_G2019S | addgene partial sequence | sequence record 52941 | DSP2466For 5'-GAATTTCGTCGACAGATC-3'
TAAAGAACTTTTATTATCCTCAGGTCTAGCTGGAATTCTTATCAGGTTTCAGGCTCGGGCACACTGACAT
CCTTCTCATCGCCCGTCTTGGGAACAGCTTCCAGTAATGGGTCCCCAGGACCTGCCTCCTCTCCCTCCTT
GGCCTCGCTGGCCTTAGAGTTGGGGACCCAGAGGCCAGAGTCAATGCAGCGCTGCATGTGGTACTTTGCG
TCGGTGGGGTCCATCTTGCTGATGGCGTCCTGCAGCATCTGCACGTCCTTCACATCGAAGCACTTCTGGA
GTTCCTCAGGGAGGGACTCGTAGACCTCGACGGGGTCCAGGCCGCCGGGGCCGAGCCGCTTCTTGCGCTC
CTCCTCCTCGTACTCCTTCATGGCCTTCTCGATGCGCAGCTTGGCACGGCCCCGCACACGCTCCTTGAAG
GCTTCCAGCTCGTCGTTGAAGCCCTCCATGTACTGGCGATCGGCTGTCTTAATCTTAGTGAAGAACTGCC
GGAAGCAGGCCCGGGGGTCCACCTTTAGGCTCTTGGCCAGCTCCAGGATAAATTGCATGACGATTGTCTG
GTGGGCCACCTGCTCCATGAGTGCACATTTCTCCTCCACCTCTAGGTCAATGCACCAAATGACCAGGTAA
TTGGCTGTCTCCTCGCACACCAGGTGGACGTTGTCTGACAGGTACTTTTGGCTGTCATCCCAGCGGCGAA
GCATGCCAAAGTGCTTGATCTGTTTCTCGTATTTTTCCACGAAGGTCTTGTGTTTCTGCTCCCTCACCTC
CTCTGAGTCCTCCTCCGTCTTCTCGGGCTTGGTATTTACCATGCTCTTGCTGAAGCCGTCTTTGCTGAGC
GTGTC
